LOCUS       Exported 5097 bp ds-DNA circular SYN 13-MAY-2021
DEFINITION  Yeast Expression plasmid for SARS-CoV-2 nsp7.
ACCESSION   .
VERSION     .
KEYWORDS    pGBW-m4046264
SOURCE      synthetic DNA construct
  ORGANISM  synthetic DNA construct
REFERENCE   1 (bases 1 to 5097)
  TITLE     SARS-CoV-2 protein Yeast expression constructs, tagged, for protein
            expression and/or purification
REFERENCE   2 (bases 1 to 5097)
  AUTHORS   .
  TITLE     Direct Submission
  JOURNAL   Exported May 13, 2021 from SnapGene Server 1.1.58
            http://www.snapgene.com
FEATURES             Location/Qualifiers
     source          1..5097
                     /organism="synthetic DNA construct"
                     /mol_type="other DNA"
     promoter        25..466
                     /gene="S. cerevisiae GAL1"
                     /label=GAL1 promoter
                     /note="inducible promoter, regulated by Gal4"
     protein_bind    25..142
                     /label=UAS
                     /bound_moiety="Gal4"
                     /note="upstream activating sequence mediating
                     Gal4-dependent induction"
     primer_bind     437..460
                     /label=GAL1
                     /note="S. cerevisiae GAL1 promoter, forward primer"
     CDS             724..741
                     /codon_start=1
                     /product="thrombin recognition and cleavage site"
                     /label=thrombin site
                     /translation="LVPRGS"
     CDS             742..807
                     /codon_start=1
                     /product="three tandem FLAG(R) epitope tags, followed by an
                     enterokinase cleavage site"
                     /label=3xFLAG
                     /translation="DYKDHDGDYKDHDIDYKDDDDK"
     primer_bind     complement(852..870)
                     /label=CYC1
                     /note="CYC1 transcription termination signal, reverse
                     primer"
     CDS             1221..2024
                     /codon_start=1
                     /gene="S. cerevisiae URA3"
                     /product="orotidine-5'-phosphate decarboxylase, required
                     for uracil biosynthesis"
                     /label=URA3
                     /note="yeast auxotrophic marker, counterselectable with
                     5-fluoroorotic acid (5-FOA)"
                     /translation="MSKATYKERAATHPSPVAAKLFNIMHEKQTNLCASLDVRTTKELL
                     ELVEALGPKICLLKTHVDILTDFSMEGTVKPLKALSAKYNFLLFEDRKFADIGNTVKLQ
                     YSAGVYRIAEWADITNAHGVVGPGIVSGLKQAAEEVTKEPRGLLMLAELSCKGSLSTGE
                     YTKGTVDIAKSDKDFVIGFIAQRDMGGRDEGYDWLIMTPGVGLDDKGDALGQQYRTVDD
                     VVSTGSDIIIVGRGLFAKGRDAKVEGERYRKAGWEAYLRRCGQQN"
     rep_origin      2107..3089
                     /label=2u ori
                     /note="yeast 2u plasmid origin of replication"
     terminator      3167..3196
                     /label=T3Te terminator
                     /note="phage T3 early transcription terminator"
     rep_origin      3218..3805
                     /direction=RIGHT
                     /label=ori
                     /note="high-copy-number ColE1/pMB1/pBR322/pUC origin of
                     replication"
     terminator      3817..3844
                     /label=T7Te terminator
                     /note="phage T7 early transcription terminator"
     CDS             complement(3868..4059)
                     /codon_start=1
                     /gene="rop"
                     /product="Rop protein, which maintains plasmids at low copy
                     number"
                     /label=rop
                     /translation="MTKQEKTALNMARFIRSQTLTLLEKLNELDADEQADICESLHDHA
                     DELYRSCLARFGDDGENL"
     CDS             complement(4060..4920)
                     /codon_start=1
                     /gene="bla"
                     /product="beta-lactamase"
                     /label=AmpR
                     /note="confers resistance to ampicillin, carbenicillin, and
                     related antibiotics"
                     /translation="MSIQHFRVALIPFFAAFCLPVFAHPETLVKVKDAEDQLGARVGYI
                     ELDLNSGKILESLRPEERFPMMSTFKVLLCGAVLSRIDAGQEQLGRRIHYSQNDLVEYS
                     PVTEKHLTDGMTVRELCSAAITMSDNTAANLLLATIGGPKELTAFLHNMGDHVTRLDRW
                     EPELNEAIPNDERDTTMPVAMATTLRKLLTGELLTLASRQQLIDWMEADKVAGSLLRSA
                     LPAGWFIADKSGAGERGSRGIIAALGPDGKPSRIVVIYTTGSQATMDERNRQIAEIGAS
                     LIKHW"
     primer_bind     4683..4702
                     /label=Amp-R
                     /note="Ampicillin resistance gene, reverse primer"
     promoter        complement(4921..5023)
                     /label=cat promoter
                     /note="promoter of the E. coli cat gene encoding
                     chloramphenicol acetyltransferase"
     terminator      5024..5055
                     /label=tonB terminator
                     /note="bidirectional E. coli tonB-P14 transcription
                     terminator"
ORIGIN
        1 gcggccgctt gctatattga agtacggatt agaagccgcc gagcgggcga cagccctccg
       61 acggaagact ctcctccgtg cgtcctcgtc ttcaccggtc gcgttcctga aacgcagatg
      121 tgcctcgcgc cgcactgctc cgaacaataa agattctaca atactagctt ttatggttat
      181 gaagaggaaa aattggcagt aacctggccc cacaaacctt caaattaacg aatcaaatta
      241 acaaccatag gatgataatg cgattagttt tttagcctta tttctggggt aattaatcag
      301 cgaagcgatg atttttgatc tattaacaga tatataaatg gaaaagctgc ataaccactt
      361 taactaatac tttcaacatt ttcagtttgt attacttctt attcaaatgt cataaaagta
      421 tcaacaaaaa attgttaata tacctctata ctttaacgtc aaggagaaaa aactataatg
      481 aaaatgtcag atgtaaagtg cacatcagta gtcttactct cagttttgca acaactcaga
      541 gtagaatcat catctaaatt gtgggctcaa tgtgtccagt tacacaatga cattctctta
      601 gctaaagata ctactgaagc ctttgaaaaa atggtttcac tactttctgt tttgctttcc
      661 atgcagggtg ctgtagacat aaacaagctt tgtgaagaaa tgctggacaa cagggcaacc
      721 ttactcgtgc cgagaggttc tgattataaa gatcatgatg gtgattataa agatcatgat
      781 attgattata aagatgatga tgataaataa acaggcccct tttcctttgt cgatatcatg
      841 taattagtta tgtcacgctt acattcacgc cctcctccca catccgctct aaccgaaaag
      901 gaaggagtta gacaacctga agtctaggtc cctatttatt ttttttaata gttatgttag
      961 tattaagaac gttatttata tttcaaattt ttcttttttt tctgtacaaa gcggccgccg
     1021 aaccactagt gcactgcagt acacggtttc cttgaaattt ttttgattcg gtaatctccg
     1081 aacagaagga agaacgaagg aaggagcaca gacttagatt ggtatatata cgcatatgta
     1141 gtgttgaaga aacatgaaat tgcccagtat tcttaaccca actgcacaga acaaaaacgt
     1201 gcaggaaacg aagataaatc atgtcgaaag ctacatataa ggaacgtgct gctactcatc
     1261 ctagtcctgt tgctgccaag ctatttaata tcatgcacga aaagcaaaca aacttgtgtg
     1321 cttcattgga tgttcgtacc accaaggaat tactggagtt agttgaagca ttaggtccca
     1381 aaatttgttt actaaaaaca catgtggata tcttgactga tttttccatg gagggcacag
     1441 ttaagccgct aaaggcatta tccgccaagt acaatttttt actcttcgag gacagaaaat
     1501 ttgctgacat tggtaataca gtcaaattgc agtactctgc gggtgtatac agaatagcag
     1561 aatgggcaga cattacgaat gcacacggtg tggtgggccc aggtattgtt agcggtttga
     1621 agcaggcggc agaagaagta acaaaggaac ctagaggcct tttgatgtta gcagaattgt
     1681 catgcaaggg ctccctatct actggagaat atactaaggg tactgttgac attgcgaaga
     1741 gcgacaaaga ttttgttatc ggctttattg ctcaaagaga catgggtgga agagatgaag
     1801 gttacgattg gttgattatg acacccggtg tgggtttaga tgacaaggga gatgcattgg
     1861 gtcaacagta tagaaccgtg gatgatgtgg tttctacagg atctgacatt attattgttg
     1921 gaagaggact atttgcaaag ggaagggatg ctaaggtaga gggtgaacgt tacagaaaag
     1981 caggctggga agcatatttg agaagatgcg gccagcaaaa ctaaaaaact gtattataag
     2041 taaatgcatg tatactaaac tcacaaatta gagcttcaat ttaattatat cagttattac
     2101 ccgagtaacg aagcatctgt gcttcatttt gtagaacaaa aatgcaacgc gagagcgcta
     2161 atttttcaaa caaagaatct gagctgcatt tttacagaac agaaatgcaa cgcgaaagcg
     2221 ctattttacc aacgaagaat ctgtgcttca tttttgtaaa acaaaaatgc aacgcgagag
     2281 cgctaatttt tcaaacaaag aatctgagct gcatttttac agaacagaaa tgcaacgcga
     2341 gagcgctatt ttaccaacaa agaatctata cttctttttt gttctacaaa aatgcatccc
     2401 gagagcgcta tttttctaac aaagcatctt agattacttt ttttctcctt tgtgcgctct
     2461 ataatgcagt ctcttgataa ctttttgcac tgtaggtccg ttaaggttag aagaaggcta
     2521 ctttggtgtc tattttctct tccataaaaa aagcctgact ccacttcccg cgtttactga
     2581 ttactagcga agctgcgggt gcattttttc aagataaagg catccccgat tatattctat
     2641 accgatgtgg attgcgcata ctttgtgaac agaaagtgat agcgttgatg attcttcatt
     2701 ggtcagaaaa ttatgaacgg tttcttctat tttgtctcta tatactacgt ataggaaatg
     2761 tttacatttt cgtattgttt tcgattcact ctatgaatag ttcttactac aatttttttg
     2821 tctaaagagt aatactagag ataaacataa aaaatgtaga ggtcgagttt agatgcaagt
     2881 tcaaggagcg aaaggtggat gggtaggtta tatagggata tagcacagag atatatagca
     2941 aagagatact tttgagcaat gtttgtggaa gcggtattcg caatatttta gtagctcgtt
     3001 acagtccggt gcgtttttgg ttttttgaaa gtgcgtcatc agagcgcttt tggttttcaa
     3061 aagcgctctg aagttcctat actttctagc tagagaatag gaacttcccg agcggccgcg
     3121 tgttacaagc ttgactccag cgtaactgga ctgcaatcaa ctcactggct caccttcacg
     3181 ggtgggcctt tcttcggtag aaaatcaaag gatcttcttg agatcctttt tttctgcgcg
     3241 taatctgctg cttgcaaaca aaaaaaccac cgctaccagc ggtggtttgt ttgccggatc
     3301 aagagctacc aactcttttt ccgaggtaac tggcttcagc agagcgcaga taccaaatac
     3361 tgttcttcta gtgtagccgt agttaggcca ccacttcaag aactctgtag caccgcctac
     3421 atacctcgct ctgctaatcc tgttaccagt ggctgctgcc agtggcgata agtcgtgtct
     3481 taccgggttg gactcaagac gatagttacc ggataaggcg cagcggtcgg gctgaacggg
     3541 gggttcgtgc acacagccca gcttggagcg aacgacctac accgaactga gatacctaca
     3601 gcgtgagcta tgagaaagcg ccacgcttcc cgaagggaga aaggcggaca ggtatccggt
     3661 aagcggcagg gtcggaacag gagagcgcac gagggagctt ccaggggtaa acgcctggta
     3721 tctttatagt cctgtcgggt ttcgccacct ctgacttgag catcgatttt tgtgatgctc
     3781 gtcagggggg cggagcctat ggaaaaacgc cagcaacgca gaaaggccca cccgaaggtg
     3841 agccaggtga ttacatttgg gccctcatca gaggttttca ccgtcatcac cgaaacgcgc
     3901 gaggcagctg cggtaaagct catcagcgtg gtcgtgaagc gattcacaga tgtctgcctg
     3961 ttcatccgcg tccagctcgt tgagtttctc cagaagcgtt aatgtctggc ttctgataaa
     4021 gcgggccatg ttaagggcgg ttttttcctg tttggtcact taccaatgct taatcagtga
     4081 ggcacctatc tcagcgatct gtctatttcg ttcatccata gttgcctgac tccccgtcgt
     4141 gtagataact acgatgcggg agggcttacc atctggcccc agtgctgcaa tgataccgcg
     4201 agacccacgc tcaccggctc cagatttatc agcaataaac cagccagccg ggagggccga
     4261 gcgcagaagt gatcctgcaa ctttatccgc ctccatccag tctattaatt gttgccggga
     4321 agctagagta agtagttcgc cagttaatag tttgcgcaac gttgttgcca ttgctacagg
     4381 catcgtggtg tcacgctcgt cgtttggtat ggcttcattc agctccggtt cccaacgatc
     4441 aaggcgagtt acatgatccc ccatgttgtg caaaaaagcg gttagctcct tcggtcctcc
     4501 gatcgttgcc agaagtaagt tggccgcagt gttatcactc atggttatgg cagcactgca
     4561 taattctctt actgtcatgc catccgtgag atgcttttct gtgactggtg agtactcaac
     4621 caagtcattc tgagaatagt gtatgcggcg accgagttgc tcttgcccgg cgtcaatacg
     4681 ggataatacc gcgccacata gcagaacttt aaaagtgctc atcattggaa aacgttcttc
     4741 ggggcgtaaa ctctcaagga tcttaccgct gttgagatcc agttcgatgt aacccactcg
     4801 tgcacccaac tgatcttcag catcttttac tttcaccagc gtttctgggt gagcaaaaac
     4861 aggaaggcaa aatgccgcaa aaaagggaat aagggcgaca cggaaatgtt gaatactcat
     4921 tttagcttcc ttagctcctg aaaatctcga taactcaaaa aatacgcccg gtagtgatct
     4981 tatttcatta tggtgaaagt tggaacctct tacgtgccga tcaagtcaaa agcctccggt
     5041 cggaggcttt tgactttctg ctatggaggt caggtatgat ttaaatggtc agttaga
//
